>Addgene plasmid #199097 | pGL2_165 | addgene full sequence | sequence record 399666 | Addgene NGS Result
GCAAGGAGTTGACATAAGCCTGTTCGGTTCGTAAACTGTAATGCAAGTAGCGTATGCGCTCACGCAACTG
GTCCAGAACCTTGACCGAACGCAGCGGTGGTAACGGCGCAGTGGCGGTTTTCATGGCTTGTTATGACTGT
TTTTTTGTACAGTCTATGCCTCGGGCATCCAAGCAGCAAGCGCGTTACGCCGTGGGTCGATGTTTGATGT
TATGGAGCAGCAACGAATGTTACGCAGCAGCAACGATGTTACGCAGCAGGGCAGTCGCCCTAAAACAAAG
TTAGGTGGCTCAAGTATGGGCATCATTCGCACATGTAGGCTCGGCCCTGACCAAGTCAAATCCATGCGGG
CTGCTCTTGATCTTTTCGGTCGTGAGTTCGGAGACGTAGCCACCTACTCCCAACATCAGCCGGACTCCGA
TTACCTCGGGAACTTGCTCCGTAGTAAGACATTCATCGCGCTTGCTGCCTTCGACCAAGAAGCGGTTGTT
GGCGCTCTCGCGGCTTACGTTCTGCCCAAGTTTGAGCAGCCGCGTAGTGAGATCTATATCTATGATCTCG
CAGTCTCCGGAGAGCACCGGAGGCAGGGCATTGCCACCGCGCTCATCAATCTCCTCAAGCATGAGGCCAA
CGCGCTTGGTGCTTATGTGATCTACGTGCAAGCAGATTACGGTGACGATCCCGCAGTGGCTCTCTATACA
AAGTTGGGCATACGGGAAGAAGTGATGCACTTTGATATCGACCCAAGTACCGCCACCTAAGCTTGAGCGC
ATGCTCGAGTACTTCGCCTGGACCATGCTCGCCGTCGTCTTCGGCTTCCTCCTCTTCGTCAACCTCGCCT
ACGTCCCCCTCGGCCACTGGGCCGAGGCCTTCGCCGGCTTCTTCAAATTTTCAGGGCTGCCGCACCCCAT
CGACTGGGGGCTCGCTATACAGGAGTTGACGGCTAGCTCAGTCCTAGGTACAGTGCTAGCTACTAGGAGG
AAAAAAATGGTGAGTAAGGGTGAAGCCGTGATTAAAGAGTTCATGCGCTTCAAAGTGCATATGGAGGGCT
CAATGAACGGCCATGAATTTGAAATTGAAGGTGAAGGAGAAGGCCGTCCGTATGAGGGCACCCAGACCGC
CAAACTGAAAGTCACAAAGGGTGGCCCGCTGCCGTTTTCGTGGGATATTTTATCCCCTCAATTCATGTAC
GGCAGCCGGGCGTTTATTAAACACCCGGCGGATATCCCGGATTACTATAAGCAATCTTTTCCAGAAGGCT
TTAAATGGGAGCGCGTGATGAATTTTGAAGACGGAGGTGCTGTTACCGTGACCCAGGACACGAGCTTAGA
AGACGGTACCTTGATCTATAAGGTAAAGCTGCGTGGTACCAATTTCCCGCCGGATGGGCCAGTTATGCAG
AAAAAGACTATGGGCTGGGAAGCATCGACGGAGCGTCTTTACCCCGAAGACGGCGTCCTGAAAGGCGATA
TTAAAATGGCCCTGCGACTGAAAGACGGCGGTCGCTACCTTGCAGATTTCAAAACAACGTATAAAGCGAA
AAAACCTGTGCAGATGCCCGGGGCGTACAACGTTGATCGCAAACTAGATATCACTTCACACAACGAAGAT
TACACGGTAGTCGAACAGTATGAACGTAGCGAGGGGCGCCATAGCACCGGAGGCATGGATGAACTCTATA
AATAAGCTTCGCTCGTGCTCGCCGCGACCTTCCTCTTCATGCACCTCTTCGGCATCGGGCTGCACAACGC
TACAGAGGAGCTTTTCCGCTGCATAACCCTGCTTCGGGGTCATTATAGCGATTTTTTCGGTATATCCATC
CTTTTTCGCACGATATACAGGATTTTGCCAAAGGGTTCGTGTAGACTTTCCTTGGTGTATCCAACGGCGT
CAGCCGGGCAGGATAGGTGAAGTAGGCCCACCCGCGAGCGGGTGTTCCTTCTTCACTGTCCCTTATTCGC
ACCTGGCGGTGCTCAACGGGAATCCTGCTCTGCGAGGCTGGCCGTACGCTAGGTATACTTGAGACCACCC
CAGGATACATAGATTACCACAACTCCGAGCCCTTCCACCTAGCGTGCTAACCACGCACGCTATTGTTGTA
TAGGCTAGGTGGAGGCTCAGTGATGATAAGTCTGCGATGGTGGATGCATGTGTCATGGTCATAGCTGTTT
CCTGTGTGAAATTGTTATCCGCTCAGAGGGCACAATCCTATTCCGCGCTATCCGACAATCTCCAAGACAT
TAGGTGGAGTTCAGTTCGGCGTATGGCATATGTCGCTGGAAAGAACATGTGAGCAAAAGGCCAGCAAAAG
GCCAGGAACCGTAAAAAGGCCGCGTTGCTGGCGTTACAGCTGGGCGCGCCCCATGTCAGCCGTTAAGTGT
TCCTGTGTCACTCAAAATTGCTTTGAGAGGCTCTAAGGGCTTCTCAGTGCGTTACATCCCTGGCTTGTTG
TCCACAACCGTTAAACCTTAAAGGCTTTAAAAGCCTTATATATTCTTTTTTTTCTTATAAAACTTAAAAC
CTTAGAGGCTATTTAAGTTGCTGATTTATATTAATTTTATTGTTCAAACATGAGAGCTTAGTACGTGAAA
CATGAGAGCTTAGTACGTTAGCCATGAGAGCTTAGTACGTTAGCCATGAGGGTTTAGTTCGTTAAACATG
AGAGCTTAGTACGTTAAACATGAGAGCTTAGTACGTGAAACATGAGAGCTTAGTACGTACTATCAACAGG
TTGAACTGCTGATCTTCAGATCGGCGCGCCGGCCGGCCGAAGATCCTTTGATCTTTTCTACGGGGTCTGA
CGCTCTATTCAACAAAGCCGCCGTCCCGTCAAGTCAGCGTAAATGGGTAGGGGGCTTCAAATCGTCCCCC
CATACGATATAAGTTGTTACTAGTGCTTGGATTCTCACCAATAAAAAACGCCCGGCGGCAACCGAGCGTT
CTGAACAAATCCAGATGGAGTTCTGAGGTCATTACTGGATCTATCAACAGGAGTCCAAGCGAGCTCGATA
TCAAATTACGCCCCGCCCTGCCACTCATCGCAGTACTGTTGTAATTCATTAAGCATTCTGCCGACATGGA
AGCCATCACAAACGGCATGATGAACCTGAATCGCCAGCGGCATCAGCACCTTGTCGCCTTGCGTATAATA
TTTGCCCATGGTGAAAACGGGGGCGAAGAAGTTGTCCATATTGGCCACGTTTAAATCAAAACTGGTGAAA
CTCACCCAGGGATTGGCTGAGACGAAAAACATATTCTCAATAAACCCTTTAGGGAAATAGGCCAGGTTTT
CACCGTAACACGCCACATCTTGCGAATATATGTGTAGAAACTGCCGGAAATCGTCGTGGTATTCACTCCA
GAGCGATGAAAACGTTTCAGTTTGCTCATGGAAAACGGTGTAACAAGGGTGAACACTATCCCATATCACC
AGCTCACCGTCTTTCATTGCCATACGAAATTCCGGATGAGCATTCATCAGGCGGGCAAGAATGTGAATAA
AGGCCGGATAAAACTTGTGCTTATTTTTCTTTACGGTCTTTAAAAAGGCCGTAATATCCAGCTGAACGGT
CTGGTTATAGGTACATTGAGCAACTGACTGAAATGCCTCAAAATGTTCTTTACGATGCCATTGGGATATA
TCAACGGTGGTATATCCAGTGATTTTTTTCTCCATTTTAGCTTCCTTAGCTCCTGAAAATCTCGATAACT
CAAAAAATACGCCCGGTAGTGATCTTATTTCATTATGGTGAAAGTTGGAACCTCTTACGTGCCGATCAAC
GTCTCATTGATACCTGAAACAAAACCCATCGTACGGCCAAGGAAGTCTCCAATAACTGTGATCCACCACA
AGCGCCAGGGTTTTCCCAGTCACGACGTTGTAAAACGACGGCCAGTCATGCATAATCCGCACGCATCTGG
AATAAGGAAGTGCCATTCCGCCTGACCTTAGCGTGCGAACAGCACGCTATTGTTGTATCATTACTCGCAT
CCATTCTCAGGCTGTCTCGTCTCGTCTCCGAGGTCTCAGGAGAATGAGTCAGGGTCACGCGTAGGACGCG
TCGAGTAGGGTCCCGATAGCTGAGAAAGAGTGTTCCGCAGCCACACGCCGTGTGAAGCTGGGGAGGACCC
CGTTGATGATACCGCTGCCTTACTGGGTGCATTAGCCAGTCTGAATGACCTGTCACGGGATAATCCGAAG
TGGTCAGACTGGAAAATCAGAGGGCAGGAACTGCTGAACAGCAAAAAGTCAGATAGCACCACATAGCAGA
CCCGCCATAAAACGCCCTGAGAAGCCCGTGACGGGCTTTTCTTGTATTATGGGTAGTTTCCTTGCATGAA
TCCATAAAAGGCGCCTGTAGTGCCATTTACCCCCATTCACTGCCAGAGCCGTGAGCGCAGCGAACTGAAT
GTCACGAAAAAGACAGCGACTCAGGTGCCTGATGGTCGGAGACAAAAGGAATATTCAGCGATTTGCCCGA
TTGCGGCCGCAACCGAGCTTGCGAGGGTGCTACTTAAGCCTTTAGGGTTTTAAGGTCTGTTTTGTAGAGG
AGCAAACAGCGTTTGCGACATCCTTTTGTAATACTGCGGAACTGACTAAAGTAGTGAGTTATACACAGGG
CTGGGATCTATTCTTTTTATCTTTTTTTATTCTTTCTTTATTCTATAAATTATAACCACTTGAATATAAA
CAAAAAAAACACACAAAGGTCTAGCGGAATTTACAGAGGGTCTAGCAGAATTTACAAGTTTTCCAGCAAA
GGTCTAGCAGAATTTACAGATACCCACAACTCAAAGGAAAAGGACTAGTAATTATCATTGACTAGCCCAT
CTCAATTGGTATAGTGATTAAAATCACCTAGACCAATTGAGATGTATGTCTGAATTAGTTGTTTTCAAAG
CAAATGAACTAGCGATTAGTCGCTATGACTTAACGGAGCATGAAACCAAGCTAATTTTATGCTGTGTGGC
ACTACTCAACCCCACGATTGAAAACCCTACAAGGAAAGAACGGACGGTATCGTTCACTTATAACCAATAC
GTTCAGATGATGAACATCAGTAGGGAAAATGCTTATGGTGTATTAGCTAAAGCAACCAGAGAGCTGATGA
CGAGAACTGTGGAAATCAGGAATCCTTTGGTTAAAGGCTTTGAGATTTTCCAGTGGACAAACTATGCCAA
GTTCTCAAGCGAAAAATTAGAATTAGTTTTTAGTGAAGAGATATTGCCTTATCTTTTCCAGTTAAAAAAA
TTCATAAAATATAATCTGGAACATGTTAAGTCTTTTGAAAACAAATACTCTATGAGGATTTATGAGTGGT
TATTAAAAGAACTAACACAAAAGAAAACTCACAAGGCAAATATAGAGATTAGCCTTGATGAATTTAAGTT
CATGTTAATGCTTGAAAATAACTACCATGAGTTTAAAAGGCTTAACCAATGGGTTTTGAAACCAATAAGT
AAAGATTTAAACACTTACAGCAATATGAAATTGGTGGTTGATAAGCGAGGCCGCCCGACTGATACGTTGA
TTTTCCAAGTTGAACTAGATAGACAAATGGATCTCGTAACCGAACTTGAGAACAACCAGATAAAAATGAA
TGGTGACAAAATACCAACAACCATTACATCAGATTCCTACCTACATAACGGACTAAGAAAAACACTACAC
GATGCTTTAACTGCAAAAATTCAGCTCACCAGTTTTGAGGCAAAATTTTTGAGTGACATGCAAAGTAAGT
ATGATCTCAATGGTTCGTTCTCATGGCTCACGCAAAAACAACGAACCACACTAGAGAACATACTGGCTAA
ATACGGAAGGATCTGAGGTTCTTATGGCTCTTGTATCTATCAGTGAAGCATCAAGACTAACACGCTA
Features (pLannotate 1.2.2; 12 found; start..end, strand, type, name):
      9..37      +  promoter       Pc promoter: intI1 (promoter lies within the coding sequence); class 1 integron promoter
    227..760     +  CDS            GmR: gentamycin acetyltransferase; aacC1; confers resistance to gentamycin
    936..960     +  promoter       J23119(SpeI) promoter (fragment): bacterial promoter (Registry of Standard Biological Parts BBa J23119) modified to end with an SpeI site
    987..1682    +  CDS            mScarlet-I: mScarlet-I is a basic (constitutively fluorescent) red fluorescent protein published in 2016, derived from synthetic construct. It is reported to be a rapidly-maturing monomer with moderate acid sensitivity.
   1896..2004    +  oriT           oriT: incP origin of transfer
   2364..2752    -  rep_origin     R6K γ ori: γ replication origin from E. coli plasmid R6K; requires the R6K initiator protein pi for replication
   2901..2995    -  terminator     lambda t0 terminator: transcription terminator from phage lambda
   3019..3675    -  CDS            cat: CAT_ECOLX - Experimental evidence at protein level: Swiss-Prot protein existence level 1. This enzyme is an effector of chloramphenicol resistance in bacteria. From Escherichia coli. This protein is used as a marker in many commonly used cloning vectors, such as pACYC184.
   3676..3778    -  promoter       cat promoter: promoter of the E. coli cat gene encoding chloramphenicol acetyltransferase
   3853..3896    -  CDS            lacZα (fragment): LacZα fragment of β-galactosidase; lacZ fragment
   4606..4828    +  rep_origin     pSC101 ori: low-copy replication origin that requires the Rep101 protein
   4876..5826    +  CDS            Rep101(Ts): temperature-sensitive version of the RepA protein needed for replication with the pSC101 origin (Armstrong et al., 1984); rep101 encoding an A56V mutation
