[The description below was written by a language model from this plasmid's Addgene catalogue record and pLannotate feature annotations shown in this document.]
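Description:
pGL2_165 is a 5.9 kb synthetic-biology "Level 2" plasmid, one member of a barcoded set built for high-throughput screening of origins of replication in non-model bacteria. No conventional backbone is recorded. For routine propagation it relies on the R6K γ origin, which fires only when the π initiator protein is supplied in trans. This is why it is maintained in an E. coli pir-116 strain, where it behaves as a high-copy plasmid. Selection uses chloramphenicol and gentamicin. The chloramphenicol marker is a cat gene with its native promoter followed by a lambda t0 terminator, and a short lacZα remnant lies nearby, possibly a leftover from assembly.

The test payload is the temperature-sensitive pSC101 replicon, comprising the pSC101 ori and the Rep101(Ts) initiator carrying the A56V change. The catalogue entry pairs it with NGS barcode 10, although the barcode itself is not annotated in the feature table. Because R6K γ is non-functional in recipients lacking π, maintenance in a new host should depend on the candidate origin, and the barcode lets that origin be identified by sequencing when many such plasmids are pooled.

Alongside the origin are a gentamicin acetyltransferase gene (aacC1) driven by the class 1 integron Pc promoter, which serves as the selectable marker, and an mScarlet-I red fluorescent reporter downstream of a J23119-type constitutive promoter fragment. An incP oriT allows the plasmid to be mobilised by conjugation from a donor that provides the transfer functions. Together these parts allow delivery, selection, visual confirmation and sequencing-based readout of origin function.
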