Addgene plasmid #199097: pGL2_165
Purpose: Level 2 plasmid, barcoded ORI with gentamicin resistance cassette and mScarlet-I reporter
Depositing lab: Charlie Gilbert & Nili Ostrov & Cultivarium Tools. Depositing organization: Cultivarium, Convergent Research. Publication: A scalable framework for high-throughput identification of functional origins of replication in non-model bacteria. Gilbert C, Brumwell SL, Crits-Christoph A, Kang SC, Martin-Moldes Z, Alsharif W, Esmurria A, Nguyen M-A, Lee HH, Ostrov N. bioRxiv 2023.05.19.541510 10.1101/2023.05.19.541510.
Backbone
  Vector backbone: n/a
  Vector type: Synthetic Biology
Growth in bacteria
  Bacterial resistance: Chloramphenicol and Gentamicin, 25 & 10 μg/mL
  Growth temperature: 37°C
  Growth strain: E. coli pir-116
  Copy number: High Copy
Gene/Insert
  Gene/Insert name: pSC101ts ORI plus NGS barcode 10, gentamicin resistance cassette, mScarlet-I cassette, oriT
  Species: Synthetic
  Cloning method: Unknown
Terms and licenses: Academic/Nonprofit Terms; Industry Terms: Not Available to Industry
How to cite: pGL2_165 was a gift from Charlie Gilbert & Nili Ostrov & Cultivarium Tools (Addgene plasmid # 199097 ; http://n2t.net/addgene:199097 ; RRID:Addgene_199097)
